>Addgene plasmid #109947 | pHH0103_GNAT2_G-alpha | addgene full sequence | sequence record 215196 | Addgene NGS Result
TTGACAATTAATCATCGGCTCGTATAATGTGTGGAATTGTGAGCGGATAACAATTTCACACAGGAAACAG
CCAGTCCGTTTAGGTGTTTTCACGAGCACTTCACCAACAAGGACCATAGATTATGAAAATCGAAGAACAC
CATCACCATCACCATTCCAGCGGTAAGCTTATGTCCCCTATACTAGGTTATTGGAAAATTAAGGGCCTTG
TGCAACCCACTCGACTTCTTTTGGAATATCTTGAAGAAAAATATGAAGAGCATTTGTATGAGCGCGATGA
AGGTGATAAATGGCGAAACAAAAAGTTTGAATTGGGTTTGGAGTTTCCCAATCTTCCTTATTATATTGAT
GGTGATGTTAAATTAACACAGTCTATGGCCATCATACGTTATATAGCTGACAAGCACAACATGTTGGGTG
GTTGTCCAAAAGAGCGTGCAGAGATTTCAATGCTTGAAGGAGCGGTTTTGGATATTAGATACGGTGTTTC
GAGAATTGCATATAGTAAAGACTTTGAAACTCTCAAAGTTGATTTTCTTAGCAAGCTACCTGAAATGCTG
AAAATGTTCGAAGATCGTTTATGTCATAAAACATATTTAAATGGTGATCATGTAACCCATCCTGACTTCA
TGTTGTATGACGCTCTTGATGTTGTTTTATACATGGACCCAATGTGCCTGGATGCGTTCCCAAAATTAGT
TTGTTTTAAAAAACGTATTGAAGCTATCCCACAAATTGATAAGTACTTGAAATCCAGCAAGTATATAGCA
TGGCCTTTGCAGGGCTGGCAAGCCACGTTTGGTGGTGGCGACCATCCTCCAAAATCGGATCTGGAAGTTC
TGTTCCAGGGGCCCCTGTCCAGCGGTCTGGTTCCGCGTGGTTCCGGTACCGCGGCCCAGCCGGCCGGTAG
TGGTGCAAGCGCAGAAGATAAAGAACTGGCAAAACGTAGCAAAGAGCTGGAAAAAAAACTGCAAGAAGAT
GCCGATAAAGAGGCCAAAACCGTTAAACTGCTGCTGTTAGGTGCCGGTGAAAGCGGTAAAAGCACCATTG
TTAAACAAATGAAGATCATCCACCAGGATGGTTATAGTCCGGAAGAATGTCTGGAATTCAAAGCCATTAT
CTATGGTAATGTGCTGCAGAGCATTCTGGCAATTATTCGTGCAATGACCACCCTGGGTATTGATTATGCA
GAACCGAGCTGTGCAGATGATGGTCGTCAGCTGAATAATCTGGCAGATAGCATTGAAGAGGGCACCATGC
CTCCGGAACTGGTTGAAGTTATTCGTCGTCTGTGGAAAGATGGTGGTGTTCAGGCATGTTTTGAACGTGC
AGCAGAATATCAACTGAATGATAGCGCAAGCTATTATCTGAATCAGCTGGAACGTATTACCGATCCGGAA
TATCTGCCGAGCGAACAGGATGTTCTGCGTAGCCGTGTTAAAACCACCGGTATTATTGAAACCAAATTTA
GCGTGAAAGACCTGAACTTTCGCATGTTTGATGTTGGTGGTCAGCGTAGCGAACGTAAAAAATGGATTCA
TTGCTTTGAAGGTGTGACCTGCATTATCTTTTGTGCAGCACTGAGCGCATATGATATGGTTCTGGTGGAA
GATGATGAAGTGAATCGTATGCATGAAAGCCTGCACCTGTTTAATAGCATTTGCAACCATAAATTCTTTG
CCGCAACCAGCATTGTTCTGTTTCTGAATAAAAAGGACCTGTTTGAAGAAAAAATCAAAAAAGTGCACCT
GAGCATCTGCTTCCCTGAATATGATGGCAATAACAGCTATGATGATGCCGGTAACTATATCAAAAGCCAG
TTTCTGGATCTGAACATGCGTAAGGATGTGAAAGAAATCTATAGCCATATGACCTGTGCAACCGATACCC
AGAATGTGAAATTTGTTTTTGATGCCGTGACCGATATTATCATTAAAGAAAACCTGAAAGATTGCGGTCT
GTTTGCGGCCGCATA
[142 nt withheld, positions 1976-2117]
C
[98 nt withheld, positions 2119-2216]
AGTTTGTACTGGTGACGAAACTCAGTGTCTAGCTAGAGTGGC
[149 nt withheld, positions 2259-2407]
T
[41 nt withheld, positions 2409-2449]
T
[62 nt withheld, positions 2451-2512]
A
[35 nt withheld, positions 2514-2548]
CCTCCCTCAATCGGTTGAATGTCGCCCTTTTGTCTTTGGCGCTGGTAAACCATATGAA
[86 nt withheld, positions 2607-2692]
T
[54 nt withheld, positions 2694-2747]
CTAGCGCCGCCCTATACCTTGTCTGCCTCCCCGCGTTGCGTCGCGGTGCATGGAGCCGGGCCACCTCGAC
CTGAATGGAAGCCGGCGGCACCTCGCTAACGGATTCACCACTCCAAGAATTGGAGCCAATCAATTCTTGC
GGAGAACTGTGAATGCGCAAACCAACCCTTGGCAGAACATATCCATCGCGTCCGCCATCTCCAGCAGCCG
CACGCGGCGCATCTCGGGCAGCGTTGGGTCCTGGCCACGGGTGCGCATGATCGTGCTCCTGTCGTTGAGG
ACCCGGCTAGGCTGGCGGGGTTGCCTTACTGGTTAGCAGAATGAATCACCGATACGCGAGCGAACGTGAA
GCGACTGCTGCTGCAAAACGTCTGCGACCTGAGCAACAACATGAATGGTCTTCGGTTTCCGTGTTTCGTA
AAGTCTGGAAACGCGGAAGTCAGCGCCCTGCACCATTATGTTCCGGATCTGCATCGCAGGATGCTGCTGG
CTACCCTGTGGAACACCTACATCTGTATTAACGAAGCGCTGGCATTGACCCTGAGTGATTTTTCTCTGGT
CCCGCCGCATCCATACCGCCAGTTGTTTACCCTCACAACGTTCCAGTAACCGGGCATGTTCATCATCAGT
AACCCGTATCGTGAGCATCCTCTCTCGTTTCATCGGTATCATTACCCCCATGAACAGAAATCCCCCTTAC
ACGGAGGCATCAGTGACCAAACAGGAAAAAACCGCCCTTAACATGGCCCGCTTTATCAGAAGCCAGACAT
TAACGCTTCTGGAGAAACTCAACGAGCTGGACGCGGATGAACAGGCAGACATCTGTGAATCGCTTCACGA
CCACGCTGATGAGCTTTACCGCAGGATCCGCGAAATTGTAAGCGTTAATATTTTGTTAAAATTCGCGTTA
AATTTTTGTTAAATCAGCTCATTTTTTAACCAATAGGCCGAAATCGGCAAAATCCCTTATAAATCAAAAG
AATAGACCGAGATAGGGT
[37 nt withheld, positions 3746-3782]
AAAGAACGTGGACTCCAACGTCAAAGG
[49 nt withheld, positions 3810-3858]
T
[91 nt withheld, positions 3860-3950]
G
[124 nt withheld, positions 3952-4075]
CGCGGATCCTGCCTCGCGCGTTTCGGTGATGACGGTGAAAACCTCTGACACATGCAGCTCCCGGAGACGG
TCACAGCTTGTCTGTAAGCGGATGCCGGGAGCAGACAAGCCCGTCAGGGCGCGTCAGCGGGTGTTGGCGG
GTGTCGGGGCGCAGCCATGACCCAGTCACGTAGCGATAGCGGAGTGTATACTGGCTTAACTATGCGGCAT
CAGAGCAGATTGTACTGAGAGTGCACCATATGCGGTGTGAAATACCGCACAGATGCGTAAGGAGAAAATA
CCGCATCAGGCGCTCTTCCGCTTCCTCGCTCACTGACTCGCTGCGCTCGGTCGTTCGGCTGCGGCGAGCG
GTATCAGCTCACTCAAAGGCGGTAATACGGTTATCCACAGAATCAGGGGATAACGCAGGAAAGAACATGT
GAGCAAAAGGCCAGCAAAAGGCCAGGAACCGTAAAAAGGCCGCGTTGCTGGCGTTTTTCCATAGGCTCCG
CCCCCCTGACGAGCATCACAAAAATCGACGCTCAAGTCAGAGGTGGCGAAACCCGACAGGACTATAAAGA
TACCAGGGTTTCCCCCTGGAAGCTCCCTCGTGCGCTCTCCTGTTCCGACCCTGCCGCTTACCGGATACCT
GTCCGCCTTTCTCCCTTCGGGAAGCGTGGCGCTTTCTCATAGCTCACGCTGTAGGTATCTCAGTTCGGTG
TAGGTCGTTCGCTCCAAGCTGGGCTGTGTGCACGAACCCCCCGTTCAGCCCGACCGCTGCGCCTTATCCG
GTAACTATCGTCTTGAGTCCAACCCGGTAAGACACGACTTATCGCCACTGGCAGCAGCCACTGGTAACAG
GATTAGCAGAGCGAGGTATGTAGGCGGTGCTACAGAGTTCTTGAAGTGGTGGCCTAACTACGGCTACACT
AGAAGGACAGTATTTGGTATCTGCGCTCTGCTGAAGCCAGTTACCTTCGGAAAAAGAGTTGGTAGCTCTT
GATCCGGCAAACAAACCACCGCTGGTAGCGGTGGTTTTTTTGTTTGCAAGCAGCAGATTACGCGCAGAAA
AAAAGGATCTCAAGAAGATCCTTTGATCTTTTCTACGGGGTCTGACGCTCAGTGGAACGAAAACTCACGT
TAAGGGATTTTGGTCATGAGATTATCAAAAAGGATCTTCACCTAGATCCTTTTAAATTAAAAATGAAGTT
TTAAATCAATCTAAAGTATATATGAGTAAACTTGGTCTGACAGTTACCAATGCTTAATCAGTGAGGCACC
TATCTCAGCGATCTGTCTATTTCGTTCATCCATAGTTGCCTGACTCCCCGTCGTGTAGATAACTACGATA
CGGGAGGGCTTACCATCTGGCCCCAGTGCTGCAATGATACCGCGAGACCCACGCTCACCGGCTCCAGATT
TATCAGCAATAAACCAGCCAGCCGGAAGGGCCGAGCGCAGAAGTGGTCCTGCAACTTTATCCGCCTCCAT
CCAGTCTATTAATTGTTGCCGGGAAGCTAGAGTAAGTAGTTCGCCAGTTAATAGTTTGCGCAACGTTGTT
GCCATTGCTGCAGGCATCGTGGTGTCACGCTCGTCGTTTGGTATGGCTTCATTCAGCTCCGGTTCCCAAC
GATCAAGGCGAGTTACATGATCCCCCATGTTGTGCAAAAAAGCGGTTAGCTCCTTCGGTCCTCCGATCGT
TGTCAGAAGTAAGTTGGCCGCAGTGTTATCACTCATGGTTATGGCAGCACTGCATAATTCTCTTACTGTC
ATGCCATCCGTAAGATGCTTTTCTGTGACTGGTGAGTACTCAACCAAGTCATTCTGAGAATAGTGTATGC
GGCGACCGAGTTGCTCTTGCCCGGCGTCAACACGGGATAATACCGCGCCACATAGCAGAACTTTAAAAGT
GCTCATCATTGGAAAACGTTCTTCGGGGCGAAAACTCTCAAGGATCTTACCGCTGTTGAGATCCAGTTCG
ATGTAACCCACTCGTGCACCCAACTGATCTTCAGCATCTTTTACTTTCACCAGCGTTTCTGGGTGAGCAA
AAACAGGAAGGCAAAATGCCGCAAAAAAGGGAATAAGGGCGACACGGAAATGTTGAATACTCATACTCTT
CCTTTTTCAATATTATTGAAGCATTTATCAGGGTTATTGTCTCATGAGCGGATACATATTTGAATGTATT
TAGAAAAATAAACAAATAGGGGTTCCGCGCACATTTCCCCGAAAAGTGCCACCTGACGTCTAAGAAACCA
TTATTATCATGACATTAACCTATAAAAATAGGCGTATCACGAGGCCCTTTCGTCTTCAAGAATTCCCGAC
ACCATCGAATGGTGCAAAACCTTTCGCGGTATGGCATGATAGCGCCCGGAAGAGAGTCAATTCAGGGTGG
TGAATGTGAAACCAGTAACGTTATACGATGTCGCAGAGTATGCCGGTGTCTCTTATCAGACCGTTTCCCG
CGTGGTGAACCAGGCCAGCCACGTTTCTGCGAAAACGCGGGAAAAAGTGGAAGCGGCGATGGCGGAGCTG
AATTACATTCCCAACCGCGTGGCACAACAACTGGCGGGCAAACAGTCGTTGCTGATTGGCGTTGCCACCT
CCAGTCTGGCCCTGCACGCGCCGTCGCAAATTGTCGCGGCGATTAAATCTCGCGCCGATCAACTGGGTGC
CAGCGTGGTGGTGTCGATGGTAGAACGAAGCGGCGTCGAAGCCTGTAAAGCGGCGGTGCACAATCTTCTC
GCGCAACGCGTCAGTGGGCTGATCATTAACTATCCGCTGGATGACCAGGATGCCATTGCTGTGGAAGCTG
CCTGCACTAATGTTCCGGCGTTATTTCTTGATGTCTCTGACCAGACACCCATCAACAGTATTATTTTCTC
CCATGAAGACGGTACGCGACTGGGCGTGGAGCATCTGGTCGCATTGGGTCACCAGCAAATCGCGCTGTTA
GCGGGCCCATTAAGTTCTGTCTCGGCGCGTCTGCGTCTGGCTGGCTGGCATAAATATCTCACTCGCAATC
AAATTCAGCCGATAGCGGAACGGGAAGGCGACTGGAGTGCCATGTCCGGTTTTCAACAAACCATGCAAAT
GCTGAATGAGGGCATCGTTCCCACTGCGATGCTGGTTGCCAACGATCAGATGGCGCTGGGCGCAATGCGC
GCCATTACCGAGTCCGGGCTGCGCGTTGGTGCGGATATCTCGGTAGTGGGATACGACGATACCGAAGACA
GCTCATGTTATATCCCGCCGTTAACCACCATCAAACAGGATTTTCGCCTGCTGGGGCAAACCAGCGTGGA
CCGCTTGCTGCAACTCTCTCAGGGCCAGGCGGTGAAGGGCAATCAGCTGTTGCCCGTCTCACTGGTGAAA
AGAAAAACCACCCTGGCGCCCAATACGCAAACCGCCTCTCCCCGCGCGTTGGCCGATTCATTAATGCAGC
TGGCACGACAGGTTTCCCGACTGGAAAGCGGGCAGTGAGCGCAACGCAATTAATGTAAGTTAGCTCACTC
ATTAGGCACAATTCTCATGTTTGACAGCTTATCATCGACTGCACGGTGCACCAATGCTTCTGGCGTCAGG
CAGCCATCGGAAGCTGTGGTATGGCTGTGCAGGTCGTAAATCACTGCATAATTCGTGTCGCTCAAGGCGC
ACTCCCGTTCTGGATAATGTTTTTTGCGCCGACATCATAACGGTTCTGGCAAATATTCTGAAATGAGCTG
Features (pLannotate 1.2.2; 21 found; start..end, strand, type, name):
      1..29      +  promoter       tac promoter: strong E. coli promoter; hybrid between the trp and lac UV5 promoters
     37..53      +  protein_bind   lac operator: The lac repressor binds to the lac operator to inhibit transcription in E. coli. This inhibition can be relieved by adding lactose or isopropyl-β-D-thiogalactopyranoside (IPTG). lac repressor encoded by lacI
    138..155     +  CDS            6xHis: 6xHis affinity tag
    171..824     +  CDS            GST26_SCHJA: Experimental evidence at protein level: Swiss-Prot protein existence level 1. GST isoenzymes appear to play a central role in the parasite detoxification system. Other functions are also suspected including a role in increasing the solubility of haematin in the parasite gut. From Schistosoma japonicum (Blood fluke).
    906..1964    +  CDS            GNAT2: GNAT2_HUMAN - Also known as GNATC. Experimental evidence at protein level: Swiss-Prot protein existence level 1. Guanine nucleotide-binding proteins (G proteins) are involved as modulators or transducers in various transmembrane signaling systems. Transducin is an amplifier and one of the transducers of a visual impulse that performs the coupling between rhodopsin and cGMP- phosphodiesterase. From Homo sapiens (Human).
   1980..2027    +  terminator     fd terminator (sequence withheld): central terminator from bacteriophage fd (Otsuka and Kunisawa, 1982)
   2032..2244    +  CDS            M13 gene III (fragment) (sequence partly withheld): pIII; III; minor coat protein
   2259..2729    +  CDS            M13 gene III (fragment) (sequence partly withheld): pIII; III; minor coat protein
   2751..2821    +  CDS            TcR (fragment): tetracycline efflux protein; tet; confers resistance to tetracycline
   3063..3443    -  CDS            YPB1_ECOLX: Protein predicted: Swiss-Prot protein existence level 4. From Escherichia coli.
   3460..3611    +  CDS            rop (fragment): Rop protein, which maintains plasmids at low copy number; rop
   3647..4075    -  rep_origin     f1 ori (sequence partly withheld): f1 bacteriophage origin of replication; arrow indicates direction of (+) strand synthesis
   4084..4123    +  CDS            rop (fragment): Rop protein, which maintains plasmids at low copy number; rop
   4225..4365    +  misc_feature   bom: basis of mobility region from pBR322
   4551..5138    -  rep_origin     ori: high-copy-number ColE1/pMB1/pBR322/pUC origin of replication
   5309..6169    -  CDS            AmpR: β-lactamase; bla; confers resistance to ampicillin, carbenicillin, and related antibiotics
   6170..6274    -  promoter       AmpR promoter: bla
   6383..6460    +  promoter       lacIq promoter: lacI (mutant); In the lacIq allele, a single base change in the promoter boosts expression of the lacI gene about 10-fold.
   6461..7543    +  CDS            lacI: lac repressor; lacI; The lac repressor binds to the lac operator to inhibit transcription in E. coli. This inhibition can be relieved by adding lactose or isopropyl-β-D-thiogalactopyranoside (IPTG).
   7556..7577    +  protein_bind   CAP binding site: CAP binding activates transcription in the presence of cAMP. E. coli catabolite activator protein
   7596..7613    +  promoter       tet promoter (fragment): E. coli promoter for tetracycline efflux protein gene
