[The description below was written by a language model from this plasmid's Addgene catalogue record and pLannotate feature annotations shown in this document.]
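Description:
pHH0103_GNAT2_G-alpha is a bacterial expression plasmid built on the pHH0103 backbone for producing and purifying the G-alpha domain of human GNAT2, the cone transducin alpha subunit that couples visual opsins to cGMP phosphodiesterase. It is propagated in E. coli under ampicillin selection (β-lactamase with its own promoter) and replicates from a ColE1/pBR322-type origin. The record lists it as low copy. A pBR322 bom region is present, and an f1 origin that would allow single-stranded DNA production sits within the rop gene, leaving only rop fragments annotated on either side.

Expression is driven by the hybrid tac promoter followed by a lac operator. The plasmid carries its own lacI gene under the up-mutated lacIq promoter, so transcription is tightly repressed until induced with IPTG. The annotated coding features run in order as a 6xHis tag, Schistosoma japonicum glutathione S-transferase, and then the GNAT2 segment, which was cloned between SfiI and NotI sites. This arrangement indicates an N-terminally His- and GST-tagged fusion that can be captured on nickel or glutathione resins. The fd phage terminator lies just downstream of the insert.

Beyond the terminator are fragments of M13 gene III, a tetracycline resistance fragment and a partial tet promoter. These appear to be remnants of a phagemid and pBR322 ancestry rather than functional parts of the expression cassette, although the record does not comment on them. The plasmid belongs to a large set of domain expression constructs used in a survey of peptide ligands for recognition modules.
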