Addgene plasmid #109947: pHH0103_GNAT2_G-alpha
Purpose: Protein expression and purification of GNAT2_G-alpha
Depositing lab: Sachdev Sidhu. Depositing organization: University of Toronto. Publication: Large-scale survey and database of high affinity ligands for peptide recognition modules. Teyra J, Kelil A, Jain S, Helmy M, Jajodia R, Hooda Y, Gu J, D'Cruz AA, Nicholson SE, Min J, Sudol M, Kim PM, Bader GD, Sidhu SS. Mol Syst Biol. 2020 Dec;16(12):e9310. doi: 10.15252/msb.20199310. PubMed 33438817.
Backbone
  Vector backbone: pHH0103
  Vector type: Bacterial Expression
Growth in bacteria
  Bacterial resistance: Ampicillin, 100 μg/mL
  Growth temperature: 37°C
  Growth strain: DH5alpha
  Copy number: Low Copy
Gene/Insert
  Gene/Insert name: GNAT2_G-alpha
  Species: H. sapiens (human)
  Entrez Gene: GNAT2 (a.k.a. ACHM4, GNATC)
  Cloning method: Restriction Enzyme; 5′ cloning site Sfi1 (unknown if destroyed); 3′ cloning site Not1 (unknown if destroyed)
Terms and licenses: Academic/Nonprofit Terms; Industry Terms: Not Available to Industry
How to cite: pHH0103_GNAT2_G-alpha was a gift from Sachdev Sidhu (Addgene plasmid # 109947 ; http://n2t.net/addgene:109947 ; RRID:Addgene_109947)
